Addgene plasmid #223691: mCh-CRY2-sspB2
Purpose: PhoBIT2 component; sspB2 (sspB mutant A56F) fused to mCh-CRY2PHR
Depositing lab: Yubin Zhou. Depositing organization: Texas A&M Health Science Center. Publication: Engineering of photo-inducible binary interaction tools for biomedical applications. Lee YT, Guo L, Lan TH, Nonomura T, Liu G, Ma G, Wang R, Huang Y, Zhou Y. Nat Commun. 2025 Jul 28;16(1):6940. doi: 10.1038/s41467-025-61710-4. PubMed 40721575.
Backbone
  Vector backbone: mCherry-N1
  Vector type: Mammalian Expression
Growth in bacteria
  Bacterial resistance: Kanamycin, 50 μg/mL
  Growth temperature: 37°C
  Growth strain: DH5alpha
  Copy number: High Copy
Gene/Insert
  Gene/Insert name: CRY2-sspB2(A56F)
  Species: H. sapiens (human)
  Entrez Gene: CRY2 (a.k.a. HCRY2, PHLL2)
  Promoter: CMVf
  Tag / fusion protein: mCherry (N terminal on insert)
  Cloning method: Other
  Sequencing primers: 5′ CCCCGTAATGCAGAAGAAGA; 3′ GAAATTTGTGATGCTATTGC
Terms and licenses: Academic/Nonprofit Terms; Industry Terms: Not Available to Industry
How to cite: mCh-CRY2-sspB2 was a gift from Yubin Zhou (Addgene plasmid # 223691 ; http://n2t.net/addgene:223691 ; RRID:Addgene_223691)
