[The description below was written by a language model from this plasmid's Addgene catalogue record and pLannotate feature annotations shown in this document.]
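Description:
mCh-CRY2-sspB2 is a mammalian expression plasmid built on the mCherry-N1 backbone and serves as one component of the PhoBIT2 photo-inducible binary interaction system. It is propagated in E. coli as a high-copy plasmid through a ColE1/pUC-type origin and selected with kanamycin. The NeoR/KanR (Tn5 aminoglycoside phosphotransferase) gene sits behind tandem bacterial (bla) and SV40 early promoters and ends in an HSV TK polyadenylation signal, so the same marker can also confer G418 resistance in mammalian cells. An f1 origin is also present. Several short hits (a reverse-strand His-tag fragment, ble, bGH poly(A) and SV40 large T fragments) are probably backbone remnants or incidental annotation matches rather than functional parts.

The payload is a single fusion protein driven by the human CMV immediate-early enhancer and promoter and terminated by the SV40 poly(A) signal. Reading from the N terminus, it consists of mCherry, a CRY2 fragment, and an sspB fragment carrying the A56F mutation that defines the sspB2 variant. The catalogue entry lists the insert species as human and links it to human CRY2. However, the feature table matches the CRY2 segment to Arabidopsis thaliana cryptochrome 2, which fits the stated CRY2PHR (photolyase homology region), a blue-light-responsive module widely used in optogenetics. The sspB segment matches the Haemophilus influenzae adaptor protein, which normally recognises ssrA-type peptide tags.

The mCherry tag allows the fusion's expression and localisation to be followed in live cells. The record does not name the partner component or detail the light-switching mechanism, beyond placing the construct among photo-inducible interaction tools for biomedical applications.
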