Features (pLannotate 1.2.2; 16 found; start..end, strand, type, name):
     61..364     +  enhancer       CMV enhancer: human cytomegalovirus immediate early enhancer
    365..568     +  promoter       CMV promoter: human cytomegalovirus (CMV) immediate early promoter
    603..1310    +  CDS            mCherry: mCherry is a basic (constitutively fluorescent) red fluorescent protein published in 2004, derived from Discosoma sp.. It is reported to be a very rapidly-maturing monomer with low acid sensitivity.
   1335..2828    +  CDS            CRY2 (fragment): CRY2_ARATH - Also known as PHH1 From Arabidopsis thaliana (Mouse-ear cress).
   2862..2882    -  CDS            9xHis (fragment): 9xHis affinity tag
   2913..3242    +  CDS            sspB (fragment): SSPB_HAEIN - Experimental evidence at protein level: Swiss-Prot protein existence level 1. Also stimulates degradation of the N-terminus of RseA (residues 1-108, alone or in complex with sigma-E) by ClpX-ClpP in a non-ssrA-mediated fashion. From Haemophilus influenzae (strain ATCC 51907 / DSM 11121 / KW20 / Rd).
   3271..3355    +  CDS            large T antigen (fragment): large T antigen from SV40 (simian virus 40)
   3378..3499    +  polyA_signal   SV40 poly(A) signal: SV40 polyadenylation signal
   3533..3961    -  rep_origin     f1 ori (sequence partly withheld): f1 bacteriophage origin of replication; arrow indicates direction of (+) strand synthesis
   3988..4092    +  promoter       AmpR promoter: bla
   4094..4451    +  promoter       SV40 promoter: SV40 enhancer and early promoter
   4486..5280    +  CDS            NeoR/KanR: aminoglycoside phosphotransferase from Tn5; aph(3')-II (or nptII); confers resistance to neomycin, kanamycin, and G418 (Geneticin®)
   5301..5453    +  CDS            ble (fragment): BLE_KLEPN - Experimental evidence at protein level: Swiss-Prot protein existence level 1. Binding protein with a strong affinity to the bleomycin family of antibiotics. Binds to CL990; an antimitotic-antibiotic compound. From Klebsiella pneumoniae.
   5512..5559    +  polyA_signal   HSV TK poly(A) signal: herpes simplex virus thymidine kinase polyadenylation signal (Cole and Stacy, 1985)
   5650..5666    -  polyA_signal   bGH poly(A) signal (fragment): bovine growth hormone polyadenylation signal
   5888..6476    +  rep_origin     ori: high-copy-number ColE1/pMB1/pBR322/pUC origin of replication
>Addgene plasmid #223691 | mCh-CRY2-sspB2 | addgene full sequence | sequence record 444708 | Addgene NGS Result
TAGTTATTAATAGTAATCAATTACGGGGTCATTAGTTCATAGCCCATATATGGAGTTCCGCGTTACATAA
CTTACGGTAAATGGCCCGCCTGGCTGACCGCCCAACGACCCCCGCCCATTGACGTCAATAATGACGTATG
TTCCCATAGTAACGCCAATAGGGACTTTCCATTGACGTCAATGGGTGGAGTATTTACGGTAAACTGCCCA
CTTGGCAGTACATCAAGTGTATCATATGCCAAGTACGCCCCCTATTGACGTCAATGACGGTAAATGGCCC
GCCTGGCATTATGCCCAGTACATGACCTTATGGGACTTTCCTACTTGGCAGTACATCTACGTATTAGTCA
TCGCTATTACCATGGTGATGCGGTTTTGGCAGTACATCAATGGGCGTGGATAGCGGTTTGACTCACGGGG
ATTTCCAAGTCTCCACCCCATTGACGTCAATGGGAGTTTGTTTTGGCACCAAAATCAACGGGACTTTCCA
AAATGTCGTAACAACTCCGCCCCATTGACGCAAATGGGCGGTAGGCGTGTACGGTGGGAGGTCTATATAA
GCAGAGCTGGTTTAGTGAACCGTCAGATCCGCTAGCGGTGGAATGGTGAGCAAGGGCGAGGAGGATAACA
TGGCCATCATCAAGGAGTTCATGCGCTTCAAGGTGCACATGGAGGGCTCCGTGAACGGCCACGAGTTCGA
GATCGAGGGCGAGGGCGAGGGCCGCCCCTACGAGGGCACCCAGACCGCCAAGCTGAAGGTGACCAAGGGT
GGCCCCCTGCCCTTCGCCTGGGACATCCTGTCCCCTCAGTTCATGTACGGCTCCAAGGCCTACGTGAAGC
ACCCCGCCGACATCCCCGACTACTTGAAGCTGTCCTTCCCCGAGGGCTTCAAGTGGGAGCGCGTGATGAA
CTTCGAGGACGGCGGCGTGGTGACCGTGACCCAGGACTCCTCCCTGCAGGACGGCGAGTTCATCTACAAG
GTGAAGCTGCGCGGCACCAACTTCCCCTCCGACGGCCCCGTAATGCAGAAGAAGACCATGGGCTGGGAGG
CCTCCTCCGAGCGGATGTACCCCGAGGACGGCGCCCTGAAGGGCGAGATCAAGCAGAGGCTGAAGCTGAA
GGACGGCGGCCACTACGACGCTGAGGTCAAGACCACCTACAAGGCCAAGAAGCCCGTGCAGCTGCCCGGC
GCCTACAACGTCAACATCAAGTTGGACATCACCTCCCACAACGAGGACTACACCATCGTGGAACAGTACG
AACGCGCCGAGGGCCGCCACTCCACCGGCGGCATGGACGAGCTGTACAAGGGTAGCGGACCACCGGTCGC
CACCATGAAGATGGACAAAAAGACCATCGTCTGGTTTCGGAGAGATTTGAGAATAGAAGATAATCCCGCG
CTCGCCGCCGCGGCCCACGAGGGTTCCGTCTTCCCCGTTTTCATTTGGTGTCCTGAAGAAGAAGGCCAGT
TTTATCCCGGAAGGGCCTCTAGGTGGTGGATGAAGCAAAGTCTGGCCCATCTTAGCCAGTCACTGAAAGC
ACTGGGCAGTGATCTTACCCTGATCAAGACACACAATACCATCTCTGCCATCCTCGACTGCATCAGGGTG
ACCGGCGCAACGAAAGTCGTGTTTAACCACCTGTACGATCCAGTTAGTCTGGTGCGCGACCACACTGTGA
AGGAGAAGCTGGTGGAACGGGGGATCAGTGTGCAGAGCTACAACGGGGACCTTCTGTACGAGCCATGGGA
GATCTATTGCGAGAAAGGGAAACCGTTCACCTCCTTCAACAGTTACTGGAAGAAATGTTTGGATATGTCA
ATAGAGTCCGTTATGTTGCCCCCTCCCTGGAGACTGATGCCGATTACTGCTGCTGCAGAGGCCATCTGGG
CCTGCTCCATCGAGGAACTCGGTCTGGAAAATGAAGCAGAAAAGCCAAGCAATGCACTTCTCACTAGAGC
CTGGAGCCCCGGCTGGTCTAATGCCGACAAGCTGCTTAACGAGTTCATCGAAAAACAACTGATTGACTAC
GCGAAGAACTCCAAGAAAGTGGTAGGTAACTCAACTAGCTTGCTCTCTCCATATCTCCATTTTGGCGAGA
TTTCTGTCCGCCATGTATTTCAGTGCGCTCGGATGAAACAGATTATCTGGGCTCGCGATAAAAACAGCGA
AGGCGAAGAAAGCGCCGATCTGTTCCTGCGAGGGATCGGACTTCGGGAATACTCCCGGTATATATGTTTC
AACTTTCCATTCACACACGAGCAGAGTCTGTTGTCCCACCTCAGGTTCTTCCCCTGGGACGCCGATGTCG
ACAAATTCAAGGCATGGAGACAGGGAAGGACAGGGTACCCACTCGTGGATGCTGGCATGAGAGAGCTCTG
GGCTACAGGCTGGATGCACAACCGCATCCGGGTAATCGTGTCCTCATTTGCTGTCAAGTTTCTGCTCCTG
CCTTGGAAATGGGGAATGAAGTACTTTTGGGATACCCTTCTCGACGCCGACTTGGAGTGTGACATTCTGG
GATGGCAATATATTAGCGGGTCAATTCCTGACGGCCATGAGTTGGACAGGTTGGACAATCCGGCCTTGCA
GGGAGCTAAGTATGATCCCGAAGGAGAGTATATTCGACAGTGGCTCCCCGAGCTGGCCCGACTTCCTACG
GAGTGGATTCACCATCCTTGGGACGCACCACTGACAGTGCTCAAGGCAAGCGGGGTGGAGCTGGGCACCA
ATTACGCTAAGCCTATAGTTGATATAGATACAGCACGCGAGCTGCTGGCTAAAGCGATCTCTCGCACTCG
GGAGGCGCAGATTATGATCGGTGCTGCCGTGTACAGTGGGGGAGGCGGAGGGGGTGGTTCAGGTGGTGGT
GGTGGTGGTGGTTCGGGTGGTGGCGGAGGGGGAGGCTCCGGAAGCTCCCCGAAACGCCCTAAGCTGCTGC
GTGAATATTACGATTGGCTGGTTGATAACAGCTTTACCCCATATCTGGTGGTGGATGCCACATACCTGGG
CGTGAACGTGCCCGTGGAGTATGTGAAAGACGGTCAGATCGTGCTGAATCTGTCTGCAAGTTTCACCGGC
AACCTGCAACTGACAAATGATTTTATCCAGTTCAACGCCCGCTTTAAGGGCGTGTCTCGTGAACTGTATA
TCCCGATGGGTGCCGCTCTGGCCATTTACGCTCGCGAGAACGGCGATGGTGTGATGTTCGAACCAGAAGA
AATCTATGACGAGCTGAATATTGGTTAGGGATCCACCGGATCTAGATAACTGATCATAATCAGCCATACC
ACATTTGTAGAGGTTTTACTTGCTTTAAAAAACCTCCCACACCTCCCCCTGAACCTGAAACATAAAATGA
ATGCAATTGTTGTTGTTAACTTGTTTATTGCAGCTTATAATGGTTACAAATAAAGCAATAGCATCACAAA
TTTCACAAATAAAGCATTTTTTTCACTGCATTCTAGTTGTGGTTTGTCCAAACTCATCAATGTATCTTAA
CGCGTAAATTGTAAGCGTTAATATTTTGTTAAAATTCGCGTTAAATTTTTGTTAAATCAGCTCATTTTTT
AACCAATAGGCCGAAATCGGCAAAATCCCTTATAAATCAAAAGAATAGACCGAGATAGGGT
[37 nt withheld, positions 3632-3668]
AAAGAACGTGGACTCCAACGTCAAAGG
[49 nt withheld, positions 3696-3744]
T
[91 nt withheld, positions 3746-3836]
G
[124 nt withheld, positions 3838-3961]
CAGGTGGCACTTTTCGGGGAAATGTGCGCGGAACCCCTATTTGTTTATTTTTCTAAATACATTCAAATAT
GTATCCGCTCATGAGACAATAACCCTGATAAATGCTTCAATAATATTGAAAAAGGAAGAGTCCTGAGGCG
GAAAGAACCAGCTGTGGAATGTGTGTCAGTTAGGGTGTGGAAAGTCCCCAGGCTCCCCAGCAGGCAGAAG
TATGCAAAGCATGCATCTCAATTAGTCAGCAACCAGGTGTGGAAAGTCCCCAGGCTCCCCAGCAGGCAGA
AGTATGCAAAGCATGCATCTCAATTAGTCAGCAACCATAGTCCCGCCCCTAACTCCGCCCATCCCGCCCC
TAACTCCGCCCAGTTCCGCCCATTCTCCGCCCCATGGCTGACTAATTTTTTTTATTTATGCAGAGGCCGA
GGCCGCCTCGGCCTCTGAGCTATTCCAGAAGTAGTGAGGAGGCTTTTTTGGAGGCCTAGGCTTTTGCAAA
GATCGATCAAGAGACAGGATGAGGATCGTTTCGCATGATTGAACAAGATGGATTGCACGCAGGTTCTCCG
GCCGCTTGGGTGGAGAGGCTATTCGGCTATGACTGGGCACAACAGACAATCGGCTGCTCTGATGCCGCCG
TGTTCCGGCTGTCAGCGCAGGGGCGCCCGGTTCTTTTTGTCAAGACCGACCTGTCCGGTGCCCTGAATGA
ACTGCAAGACGAGGCAGCGCGGCTATCGTGGCTGGCCACGACGGGCGTTCCTTGCGCAGCTGTGCTCGAC
GTTGTCACTGAAGCGGGAAGGGACTGGCTGCTATTGGGCGAAGTGCCGGGGCAGGATCTCCTGTCATCTC
ACCTTGCTCCTGCCGAGAAAGTATCCATCATGGCTGATGCAATGCGGCGGCTGCATACGCTTGATCCGGC
TACCTGCCCATTCGACCACCAAGCGAAACATCGCATCGAGCGAGCACGTACTCGGATGGAAGCCGGTCTT
GTCGATCAGGATGATCTGGACGAAGAGCATCAGGGGCTCGCGCCAGCCGAACTGTTCGCCAGGCTCAAGG
CGAGCATGCCCGACGGCGAGGATCTCGTCGTGACCCATGGCGATGCCTGCTTGCCGAATATCATGGTGGA
AAATGGCCGCTTTTCTGGATTCATCGACTGTGGCCGGCTGGGTGTGGCGGACCGCTATCAGGACATAGCG
TTGGCTACCCGTGATATTGCTGAAGAGCTTGGCGGCGAATGGGCTGACCGCTTCCTCGTGCTTTACGGTA
TCGCCGCTCCCGATTCGCAGCGCATCGCCTTCTATCGCCTTCTTGACGAGTTCTTCTGAGCGGGACTCTG
GGGTTCGAAATGACCGACCAAGCGACGCCCAACCTGCCATCACGAGATTTCGATTCCACCGCCGCCTTCT
ATGAAAGGTTGGGCTTCGGAATCGTTTTCCGGGACGCCGGCTGGATGATCCTCCAGCGCGGGGATCTCAT
GCTGGAGTTCTTCGCCCACCCTAGGGGGAGGCTAACTGAAACACGGAAGGAGACAATACCGGAAGGAACC
CGCGCTATGACGGCAATAAAAAGACAGAATAAAACGCACGGTGTTGGGTCGTTTGTTCATAAACGCGGGG
TTCGGTCCCAGGGCTGGCACTCTGTCGATACCCCACCGAGACCCCATTGGGGCCAATACGCCCGCGTTTC
TTCCTTTTCCCCACCCCACCCCCCAAGTTCGGGTGAAGGCCCAGGGCTCGCAGCCAACGTCGGGGCGGCA
GGCCCTGCCATAGCCTCAGGTTACTCATATATACTTTAGATTGATTTAAAACTTCATTTTTAATTTAAAA
GGATCTAGGTGAAGATCCTTTTTGATAATCTCATGACCAAAATCCCTTAACGTGAGTTTTCGTTCCACTG
AGCGTCAGACCCCGTAGAAAAGATCAAAGGATCTTCTTGAGATCCTTTTTTTCTGCGCGTAATCTGCTGC
TTGCAAACAAAAAAACCACCGCTACCAGCGGTGGTTTGTTTGCCGGATCAAGAGCTACCAACTCTTTTTC
CGAAGGTAACTGGCTTCAGCAGAGCGCAGATACCAAATACTGTTCTTCTAGTGTAGCCGTAGTTAGGCCA
CCACTTCAAGAACTCTGTAGCACCGCCTACATACCTCGCTCTGCTAATCCTGTTACCAGTGGCTGCTGCC
AGTGGCGATAAGTCGTGTCTTACCGGGTTGGACTCAAGACGATAGTTACCGGATAAGGCGCAGCGGTCGG
GCTGAACGGGGGGTTCGTGCACACAGCCCAGCTTGGAGCGAACGACCTACACCGAACTGAGATACCTACA
GCGTGAGCTATGAGAAAGCGCCACGCTTCCCGAAGGGAGAAAGGCGGACAGGTATCCGGTAAGCGGCAGG
GTCGGAACAGGAGAGCGCACGAGGGAGCTTCCAGGGGGAAACGCCTGGTATCTTTATAGTCCTGTCGGGT
TTCGCCACCTCTGACTTGAGCGTCGATTTTTGTGATGCTCGTCAGGGGGGCGGAGCCTATGGAAAAACGC
CAGCAACGCGGCCTTTTTACGGTTCCTGGCCTTTTGCTGGCCTTTTGCTCACATGTTCTTTCCTGCGTTA
TCCCCTGATTCTGTGGATAACCGTATTACCGCCATGCAT
